>Addgene plasmid #14023 | RCAS(A) cLtap (CT#904) | addgene partial sequence | sequence record 39854 | RCAS-F 5'-ACATGGGTGGTGGTATAGCGCTTGCG-3'
GCAGGAAGAAGCTATTGGTAATTGTGAAATACGCTTTTGTCTGTGTGCTGCAGGAGCTGAGCTGACTCTG
CTGGTGGCCTCGCGTACCACTGTGGCATCGATTCTAGACCACTGTGGCCAGGCGGTAGCTGGGACGTGCA
GCCGACCACCATGGACAATGAGTCGCAGTACTCGGGCTACTCCTACAAATCCGGGCACTCCCGCAGCTCC
CGTAAGCACAGGGACCGACGGGACCGGCATCGCTCCAAGAGCCGGGATGGGAGCCGTGGGGACAAGTCGG
TGACCATCCAGGCACCTGGAGAGCCTCTGCTGGACAACGAATCGACCCGGGGGGATGAGAGGGATGACAA
CTGGGGCGAGACCACCACGGTGGTGACGGGGACATCGGAGCACAGCATCTCACACGATGACATCACACGC
ATCACCAAGGACATGGAGGACAGCGCGCACCTGGACTGCTCACGGCACTTGGGCGTCGCGCTGGCCGGGG
CGTTGGCTCTGCTCGCCTTCCTCACCCCTCTCGCCTTCATGCTGCTGCCCCAGCTGCTGTGGCGGGAGGA
GCTGGAGCCCTGCGGGACGCCCTGCGAGGGGCTTTTCATCTCCGTGGCCTTCAAACTCCTCAT
