[The description below was written by a language model from this plasmid's Addgene catalogue record.]
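Description:
RCAS(A) cLtap is a replication-competent avian retroviral vector built on the RCASBP(A) backbone (about 11.6 kb without insert) and carrying the full-length open reading frame of chicken (G. gallus) Ltap as an insert of roughly 1.6 kb. RCAS vectors derive from Rous sarcoma virus: the src oncogene has been replaced by a cloning site, while the viral LTRs and the gag, pol and env genes are retained. The provirus can therefore produce infectious particles and spread through permissive avian cells without a helper. "BP" denotes the Bryan high-titre polymerase variant, and "(A)" denotes the subgroup A envelope, which determines which host cells can be infected. These are general properties of the vector family. No feature table was supplied with the record, so individual elements cannot be confirmed here.

The Ltap ORF was inserted at the ClaI site, which is preserved on both sides. Because the same enzyme flanks both ends, cloning was non-directional, and the record does not explicitly state the orientation. In RCAS vectors an insert at this position is normally expressed from a spliced subgenomic message driven by the viral LTR. The record lists no separate internal promoter, epitope tag or reporter. In bacteria the plasmid is selected with ampicillin and is maintained at low copy number.

The record does not state a specific purpose. Constructs of this type are typically used for sustained misexpression of a gene in chick embryos or cultured avian cells, which here would allow gain-of-function studies of Ltap during development.
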