Addgene plasmid #14023: RCAS(A) cLtap (CT#904)
Depositing lab: Cliff Tabin. Depositing organization: Harvard Medical School.
Backbone
  Vector backbone: RCASBP(A)
  Backbone size w/o insert (bp): 11600
  Vector type: Retroviral ; avian expression
Growth in bacteria
  Bacterial resistance: Ampicillin, 100 μg/mL
  Growth temperature: 37°C
  Growth strain: DH5alpha
  Copy number: Low Copy
Gene/Insert
  Gene/Insert name: Ltap
  Species: G. gallus (chicken)
  Insert size (bp): 1600
  Cloning method: Restriction Enzyme; 5′ cloning site ClaI (not destroyed); 3′ cloning site ClaI (not destroyed)
  Sequencing primers: 5′ RCAS-F (5'-ACATGGGTGGTGGTATAGCGCTTGCG-3'); 3′ pBRforBam (5'-CTTGGAGCCACTATCGAC-3')
Terms and licenses: Academic/Nonprofit Terms; Industry Terms: Not Available to Industry
Depositor comments: Chick Ltap full-length ORF, from Kyle Vogan.
How to cite: RCAS(A) cLtap (CT#904) was a gift from Cliff Tabin (Addgene plasmid # 14023 ; http://n2t.net/addgene:14023 ; RRID:Addgene_14023)
